Addgene plasmid #86002: pET28a SUMO Nup53xl 162-267
Purpose: (Empty Backbone) bacterial expression of his6 and SUMO tagged RRM motif of Xenopus laevis Nup53
Depositing lab: Wolfram Antonin. Depositing organization: Friedrich Miescher Laboratory.
Backbone
  Vector backbone: pET28a
  Backbone manufacturer: Novagene
  Backbone size (bp): 5300
  Modifications to backbone: removal of the N-Terminal HIS6 tag, addition of teh MISTIC sequence upstream of the MCS
  Vector type: Bacterial Expression
  Tag / fusion protein: SUMO (N terminal on insert)
Growth in bacteria
  Bacterial resistance: Kanamycin, 50 μg/mL
  Growth temperature: 37°C
  Growth strain: DH5alpha
  Copy number: Low Copy
Gene/Insert
  Cloning method: Unknown
Resource information
  A portion of this plasmid was derived from a plasmid made by: we received the original MISTIC seuqnce from Senyon Choe, Salk Institute
Terms and licenses: Academic/Nonprofit Terms; Industry Terms: Not Available to Industry
How to cite: pET28a SUMO Nup53xl 162-267 was a gift from Wolfram Antonin (Addgene plasmid # 86002 ; http://n2t.net/addgene:86002 ; RRID:Addgene_86002)
