[The description below was written by a language model from this plasmid's Addgene catalogue record and pLannotate feature annotations shown in this document.]
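Description:
pET28a SUMO Nup53xl 162-267 is a pET28a-based bacterial expression plasmid for producing the RRM motif of Xenopus laevis Nup53 (residues 162-267, going by the name) as a His6- and SUMO-tagged fusion protein in E. coli. It is selected with kanamycin through the aph(3')-Ia KanR gene and replicates from a ColE1/pBR322-type origin accompanied by rop and the bom region, consistent with the low copy number recorded. An f1 origin is also present, along with short remnants of pBR322 sequence annotated as tetracycline-resistance fragments.

Expression is driven by a T7 promoter followed by a lac operator and the T7 gene 10 ribosome binding site. The plasmid-borne lacI gene supplies the repressor, so transcription depends on a host providing T7 RNA polymerase and is relieved by IPTG. The annotated reading frame starts with a short His-tag-like fragment and a thrombin cleavage site, followed by a truncated yeast SMT3 SUMO module. A short fragment matched to a TEV/His composite tag comes next, possibly a protease site, and then the nucleoporin segment. The annotation tool identified this segment by similarity to human NUP35/NUP53, whereas the catalogue gives the species as Xenopus. Downstream lie a His-tag fragment, probably the vector's C-terminal His sequence (the table does not show whether it is in frame), and the T7 terminator. SUMO fusions generally aid solubility and can be removed after affinity purification.

The catalogue entry has inconsistencies. It labels the plasmid an empty backbone, and it describes removal of the N-terminal His6 tag and addition of a MISTIC sequence, yet no MISTIC element appears in the feature table. These notes may derive from a related vector.
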