Features (pLannotate 1.2.2; 23 found; start..end, strand, type, name):
     13..29      +  CDS            capTEV™ (fragment): composite tag for in vivo biotinylation, TEV protease cleavage, and 6xHis tagging
     40..57      +  CDS            thrombin site: thrombin recognition and cleavage site
     64..355     +  CDS            SUMO (fragment): cleavable ubiquitin-like protein tag; S. cerevisiae SMT3 (truncated)
    355..374     +  CDS            capTEV™ (fragment): composite tag for in vivo biotinylation, TEV protease cleavage, and 6xHis tagging
    382..699     +  CDS            NUP35 (fragment): NUP35_HUMAN - Also known as MP44, NUP53. Experimental evidence at protein level: Swiss-Prot protein existence level 1. Functions as a component of the nuclear pore complex (NPC). NPC components, collectively referred to as nucleoporins (NUPs), can play the role of both NPC structural components and of docking or interaction partners for transiently associated nuclear transport factors. May play a role in the association of MAD1 with the NPC. From Homo sapiens (Human).
    712..729     +  CDS            9xHis (fragment): 9xHis affinity tag
    739..788     +  CDS            SET1 (fragment): solubility-enhancement tag derived from T7 phage gene 10B
    796..843     +  terminator     T7 terminator: transcription terminator for bacteriophage T7 RNA polymerase
    880..1335    +  rep_origin     f1 ori (sequence partly withheld): f1 bacteriophage origin of replication; arrow indicates direction of (+) strand synthesis
   1362..1419    +  promoter       AmpR promoter (fragment): bla
   1428..2243    -  CDS            KanR: aminoglycoside phosphotransferase; aph(3')-Ia; confers resistance to kanamycin in bacteria or G418 (Geneticin®) in eukaryotes
   2365..2953    +  rep_origin     ori: high-copy-number ColE1/pMB1/pBR322/pUC origin of replication
   3139..3281    -  misc_feature   bom: basis of mobility region from pBR322
   3383..3574    -  CDS            rop: Rop protein, which maintains plasmids at low copy number; rop
   3591..3971    +  CDS            YPB1_ECOLX: Protein predicted: Swiss-Prot protein existence level 4. From Escherichia coli.
   4043..4334    -  CDS            TcR (fragment): tetracycline efflux protein; tet; confers resistance to tetracycline
   4349..4370    -  protein_bind   CAP binding site: CAP binding activates transcription in the presence of cAMP. E. coli catabolite activator protein
   4383..5465    -  CDS            lacI: lac repressor; lacI; The lac repressor binds to the lac operator to inhibit transcription in E. coli. This inhibition can be relieved by adding lactose or isopropyl-β-D-thiogalactopyranoside (IPTG).
   5466..5543    -  promoter       lacI promoter: lacI
   5551..5830    -  CDS            TcR (fragment): tetracycline efflux protein; tet; confers resistance to tetracycline
   5852..5870    +  promoter       T7 promoter: promoter for bacteriophage T7 RNA polymerase
   5871..5895    +  protein_bind   lac operator: The lac repressor binds to the lac operator to inhibit transcription in E. coli. This inhibition can be relieved by adding lactose or isopropyl-β-D-thiogalactopyranoside (IPTG). lac repressor encoded by lacI
   5910..5932    +  RBS            RBS: efficient ribosome binding site from bacteriophage T7 gene 10 (Olins and Rangwala, 1989)
>Addgene plasmid #86002 | pET28a SUMO Nup53xl 162-267 | depositor full sequence | sequence record 167078 | pET28a SUMO Nup53xl 162-267 sequence 5938 bps
ATGGGCAGCAGCCATCATCATCATCATCACAGCAGCGGCCTGGTGCCGCGCGGCAGCCATAATATGTCGG
ACTCAGAAGTCAATCAAGAAGCTAAGCCAGAGGTCAAGCCAGAAGTCAAGCCTGAGACTCACATCAATTT
AAAGGTGTCCGATGGATCTTCAGAGATCTTCTTCAAGATCAAAAAGACCACTCCTTTAAGAAGGCTGATG
GAAGCGTTCGCTAAAAGACAGGGTAAGGAAATGGACTCCTTAAGATTCTTGTACGACGGTATTAGAATTC
AAGCTGATCAGACCCCTGAAGATTTGGACATGGAGGATAACGATATTATTGAGGCTCACAGAGAACAGAT
TGGTGAGAATCTTTATTTTCAGGGCCATATGGATCAGCTGGATGATACCTGGGTTACCGTTTTTGGTTTT
CCGCAGGCAAGCGCAAGCTATATTCTGCTGCAGTTTGCACAGTATGGCAATATTATTAAACATGTGATGA
GCAATAATGGCAATTGGATGCATATTCAGTATCAGAGCAAACTGCAGGCACGTAAAGCACTGAGCAAAGA
TGGTCGTATTTTTGGTGAAAGCATTATGATTGGTGTGAAACCGTGCATTGATAAAAGCGTTATGGAAGCA
ACCGAAAAAGTTAGCACCCCGAGCGTTAGCAGCGTTTTTACACCTCCGGTTAAAAGCATTCGTACCCCGT
GATAGCTCGAGCACCACCACCACCACCACTGAGATCCGGCTGCTAACAAAGCCCGAAAGGAAGCTGAGTT
GGCTGCTGCCACCGCTGAGCAATAACTAGCATAACCCCTTGGGGCCTCTAAACGGGTCTTGAGGGGTTTT
TTGCTGAAAGGAGGAACTATATCCGGATTGGCGAATGGG
[124 nt withheld, positions 880-1003]
C
[91 nt withheld, positions 1005-1095]
A
[49 nt withheld, positions 1097-1145]
CCTTTGACGTTGGAGTCCACGTTCTTT
[37 nt withheld, positions 1173-1209]
ACCCTATCTCGGTCTATTCTTTTGATTTATAAGGGATTTTGCCGATTTCGGCCTATTGGTTAAAAAATGA
GCTGATTTAACAAAAATTTAACGCGAATTTTAACAAAATATTAACGTTTACAATTTCAGGTGGCACTTTT
CGGGGAAATGTGCGCGGAACCCCTATTTGTTTATTTTTCTAAATACATTCAAATATGTATCCGCTCATGA
ATTAATTCTTAGAAAAACTCATCGAGCATCAAATGAAACTGCAATTTATTCATATCAGGATTATCAATAC
CATATTTTTGAAAAAGCCGTTTCTGTAATGAAGGAGAAAACTCACCGAGGCAGTTCCATAGGATGGCAAG
ATCCTGGTATCGGTCTGCGATTCCGACTCGTCCAACATCAATACAACCTATTAATTTCCCCTCGTCAAAA
ATAAGGTTATCAAGTGAGAAATCACCATGAGTGACGACTGAATCCGGTGAGAATGGCAAAAGTTTATGCA
TTTCTTTCCAGACTTGTTCAACAGGCCAGCCATTACGCTCGTCATCAAAATCACTCGCATCAACCAAACC
GTTATTCATTCGTGATTGCGCCTGAGCGAGACGAAATACGCGATCGCTGTTAAAAGGACAATTACAAACA
GGAATCGAATGCAACCGGCGCAGGAACACTGCCAGCGCATCAACAATATTTTCACCTGAATCAGGATATT
CTTCTAATACCTGGAATGCTGTTTTCCCGGGGATCGCAGTGGTGAGTAACCATGCATCATCAGGAGTACG
GATAAAATGCTTGATGGTCGGAAGAGGCATAAATTCCGTCAGCCAGTTTAGTCTGACCATCTCATCTGTA
ACATCATTGGCAACGCTACCTTTGCCATGTTTCAGAAACAACTCTGGCGCATCGGGCTTCCCATACAATC
GATAGATTGTCGCACCTGATTGCCCGACATTATCGCGAGCCCATTTATACCCATATAAATCAGCATCCAT
GTTGGAATTTAATCGCGGCCTAGAGCAAGACGTTTCCCGTTGAATATGGCTCATAACACCCCTTGTATTA
CTGTTTATGTAAGCAGACAGTTTTATTGTTCATGACCAAAATCCCTTAACGTGAGTTTTCGTTCCACTGA
GCGTCAGACCCCGTAGAAAAGATCAAAGGATCTTCTTGAGATCCTTTTTTTCTGCGCGTAATCTGCTGCT
TGCAAACAAAAAAACCACCGCTACCAGCGGTGGTTTGTTTGCCGGATCAAGAGCTACCAACTCTTTTTCC
GAAGGTAACTGGCTTCAGCAGAGCGCAGATACCAAATACTGTCCTTCTAGTGTAGCCGTAGTTAGGCCAC
CACTTCAAGAACTCTGTAGCACCGCCTACATACCTCGCTCTGCTAATCCTGTTACCAGTGGCTGCTGCCA
GTGGCGATAAGTCGTGTCTTACCGGGTTGGACTCAAGACGATAGTTACCGGATAAGGCGCAGCGGTCGGG
CTGAACGGGGGGTTCGTGCACACAGCCCAGCTTGGAGCGAACGACCTACACCGAACTGAGATACCTACAG
CGTGAGCTATGAGAAAGCGCCACGCTTCCCGAAGGGAGAAAGGCGGACAGGTATCCGGTAAGCGGCAGGG
TCGGAACAGGAGAGCGCACGAGGGAGCTTCCAGGGGGAAACGCCTGGTATCTTTATAGTCCTGTCGGGTT
TCGCCACCTCTGACTTGAGCGTCGATTTTTGTGATGCTCGTCAGGGGGGCGGAGCCTATGGAAAAACGCC
AGCAACGCGGCCTTTTTACGGTTCCTGGCCTTTTGCTGGCCTTTTGCTCACATGTTCTTTCCTGCGTTAT
CCCCTGATTCTGTGGATAACCGTATTACCGCCTTTGAGTGAGCTGATACCGCTCGCCGCAGCCGAACGAC
CGAGCGCAGCGAGTCAGTGAGCGAGGAAGCGGAAGAGCGCCTGATGCGGTATTTTCTCCTTACGCATCTG
TGCGGTATTTCACACCGCATATATGGTGCACTCTCAGTACAATCTGCTCTGATGCCGCATAGTTAAGCCA
GTATACACTCCGCTATCGCTACGTGACTGGGTCATGGCTGCGCCCCGACACCCGCCAACACCCGCTGACG
CGCCCTGACGGGCTTGTCTGCTCCCGGCATCCGCTTACAGACAAGCTGTGACCGTCTCCGGGAGCTGCAT
GTGTCAGAGGTTTTCACCGTCATCACCGAAACGCGCGAGGCAGCTGCGGTAAAGCTCATCAGCGTGGTCG
TGAAGCGATTCACAGATGTCTGCCTGTTCATCCGCGTCCAGCTCGTTGAGTTTCTCCAGAAGCGTTAATG
TCTGGCTTCTGATAAAGCGGGCCATGTTAAGGGCGGTTTTTTCCTGTTTGGTCACTGATGCCTCCGTGTA
AGGGGGATTTCTGTTCATGGGGGTAATGATACCGATGAAACGAGAGAGGATGCTCACGATACGGGTTACT
GATGATGAACATGCCCGGTTACTGGAACGTTGTGAGGGTAAACAACTGGCGGTATGGATGCGGCGGGACC
AGAGAAAAATCACTCAGGGTCAATGCCAGCGCTTCGTTAATACAGATGTAGGTGTTCCACAGGGTAGCCA
GCAGCATCCTGCGATGCAGATCCGGAACATAATGGTGCAGGGCGCTGACTTCCGCGTTTCCAGACTTTAC
GAAACACGGAAACCGAAGACCATTCATGTTGTTGCTCAGGTCGCAGACGTTTTGCAGCAGCAGTCGCTTC
ACGTTCGCTCGCGTATCGGTGATTCATTCTGCTAACCAGTAAGGCAACCCCGCCAGCCTAGCCGGGTCCT
CAACGACAGGAGCACGATCATGCGCACCCGTGGGGCCGCCATGCCGGCGATAATGGCCTGCTTCTCGCCG
AAACGTTTGGTGGCGGGACCAGTGACGAAGGCTTGAGCGAGGGCGTGCAAGATTCCGAATACCGCAAGCG
ACAGGCCGATCATCGTCGCGCTCCAGCGAAAGCGGTCCTCGCCGAAAATGACCCAGAGCGCTGCCGGCAC
CTGTCCTACGAGTTGCATGATAAAGAAGACAGTCATAAGTGCGGCGACGATAGTCATGCCCCGCGCCCAC
CGGAAGGAGCTGACTGGGTTGAAGGCTCTCAAGGGCATCGGTCGAGATCCCGGTGCCTAATGAGTGAGCT
AACTTACATTAATTGCGTTGCGCTCACTGCCCGCTTTCCAGTCGGGAAACCTGTCGTGCCAGCTGCATTA
ATGAATCGGCCAACGCGCGGGGAGAGGCGGTTTGCGTATTGGGCGCCAGGGTGGTTTTTCTTTTCACCAG
TGAGACGGGCAACAGCTGATTGCCCTTCACCGCCTGGCCCTGAGAGAGTTGCAGCAAGCGGTCCACGCTG
GTTTGCCCCAGCAGGCGAAAATCCTGTTTGATGGTGGTTAACGGCGGGATATAACATGAGCTGTCTTCGG
TATCGTCGTATCCCACTACCGAGATATCCGCACCAACGCGCAGCCCGGACTCGGTAATGGCGCGCATTGC
GCCCAGCGCCATCTGATCGTTGGCAACCAGCATCGCAGTGGGAACGATGCCCTCATTCAGCATTTGCATG
GTTTGTTGAAAACCGGACATGGCACTCCAGTCGCCTTCCCGTTCCGCTATCGGCTGAATTTGATTGCGAG
TGAGATATTTATGCCAGCCAGCCAGACGCAGACGCGCCGAGACAGAACTTAATGGGCCCGCTAACAGCGC
GATTTGCTGGTGACCCAATGCGACCAGATGCTCCACGCCCAGTCGCGTACCGTCTTCATGGGAGAAAATA
ATACTGTTGATGGGTGTCTGGTCAGAGACATCAAGAAATAACGCCGGAACATTAGTGCAGGCAGCTTCCA
CAGCAATGGCATCCTGGTCATCCAGCGGATAGTTAATGATCAGCCCACTGACGCGTTGCGCGAGAAGATT
GTGCACCGCCGCTTTACAGGCTTCGACGCCGCTTCGTTCTACCATCGACACCACCACGCTGGCACCCAGT
TGATCGGCGCGAGATTTAATCGCCGCGACAATTTGCGACGGCGCGTGCAGGGCCAGACTGGAGGTGGCAA
CGCCAATCAGCAACGACTGTTTGCCCGCCAGTTGTTGTGCCACGCGGTTGGGAATGTAATTCAGCTCCGC
CATCGCCGCTTCCACTTTTTCCCGCGTTTTCGCAGAAACGTGGCTGGCCTGGTTCACCACGCGGGAAACG
GTCTGATAAGAGACACCGGCATACTCTGCGACATCGTATAACGTTACTGGTTTCACATTCACCACCCTGA
ATTGACTCTCTTCCGGGCGCTATCATGCCATACCGCGAAAGGTTTTGCGCCATTCGATGGTGTCCGGGAT
CTCGACGCTCTCCCTTATGCGACTCCTGCATTAGGAAGCAGCCCAGTAGTAGGTTGAGGCCGTTGAGCAC
CGCCGCCGCAAGGAATGGTGCATGCAAGGAGATGGCGCCCAACAGTCCCCCGGCCACGGGGCCTGCCACC
ATACCCACGCCGAAACAAGCGCTCATGAGCCCGAAGTGGCGAGCCCGATCTTCCCCATCGGTGATGTCGG
CGATATAGGCGCCAGCAACCGCACCTGTGGCGCCGGTGATGCCGGCCACGATGCGTCCGGCGTAGAGGAT
CGAGATCTCGATCCCGCGAAATTAATACGACTCACTATAGGGGAATTGTGAGCGGATAACAATTCCCCTC
TAGAAATAATTTTGTTTAACTTTAAGAAGGAGATATACC
