LOCUS       Exported 5934 bp ds-DNA circular SYN 13-MAY-2021
DEFINITION  bacterial expression of his6 and SUMO tagged RRM motif of Xenopus
            laevis Nup53.
ACCESSION   .
VERSION     .
KEYWORDS    pET28a SUMO Nup53xl 162-267
SOURCE      synthetic DNA construct
  ORGANISM  synthetic DNA construct
REFERENCE   1 (bases 1 to 5934)
  AUTHORS   Antonin lab
  TITLE     Antonin lab MISTIC plasmid
  JOURNAL   Unpublished
REFERENCE   2 (bases 1 to 5934)
  AUTHORS   .
  TITLE     Direct Submission
  JOURNAL   Exported May 13, 2021 from SnapGene Server 1.1.58
            http://www.snapgene.com
FEATURES             Location/Qualifiers
     source          1..5934
                     /organism="synthetic DNA construct"
                     /mol_type="other DNA"
     CDS             1261..1452
                     /codon_start=1
                     /gene="rop"
                     /product="Rop protein, which maintains plasmids at low copy
                     number"
                     /label=rop
                     /translation="MTKQEKTALNMARFIRSQTLTLLEKLNELDADEQADICESLHDHA
                     DELYRSCLARFGDDGENL"
     primer_bind     complement(1446..1468)
                     /label=pGEX 3'
                     /note="pGEX vectors, reverse primer"
     misc_feature    1554..1693
                     /label=bom
                     /note="basis of mobility region from pBR322"
     primer_bind     1609..1628
                     /label=pRS-marker
                     /note="pRS vectors, use to sequence yeast selectable
                     marker"
     primer_bind     complement(1708..1725)
                     /label=L4440
                     /note="L4440 vector, forward primer"
     rep_origin      complement(1879..2467)
                     /direction=LEFT
                     /label=ori
                     /note="high-copy-number ColE1/pMB1/pBR322/pUC origin of
                     replication"
     primer_bind     complement(1959..1978)
                     /label=pBR322ori-F
                     /note="pBR322 origin, forward primer"
     primer_bind     complement(2578..2597)
                     /label=pENTR-R
                     /note="pENTR vectors, reverse primer"
     CDS             2589..3404
                     /codon_start=1
                     /gene="aph(3')-Ia"
                     /product="aminoglycoside phosphotransferase"
                     /label=KanR
                     /note="confers resistance to kanamycin in bacteria or G418
                     (Geneticin(R)) in eukaryotes"
                     /translation="MSHIQRETSCSRPRLNSNMDADLYGYKWARDNVGQSGATIYRLYG
                     KPDAPELFLKHGKGSVANDVTDEMVRLNWLTEFMPLPTIKHFIRTPDDAWLLTTAIPGK
                     TAFQVLEEYPDSGENIVDALAVFLRRLHSIPVCNCPFNSDRVFRLAQAQSRMNNGLVDA
                     SDFDDERNGWPVEQVWKEMHKLLPFSPDSVVTHGDFSLDNLIFDEGKLIGCIDVGRVGI
                     ADRYQDLAILWNCLGEFSPSLQKRLFQKYGIDNPDMNKLQFHLMLDEFF"
     primer_bind     complement(2662..2681)
                     /label=Kan-R
                     /note="Kanamycin resistance gene, reverse primer"
     rep_origin      complement(3496..3951)
                     /direction=LEFT
                     /label=f1 ori
                     /note="f1 bacteriophage origin of replication; arrow
                     indicates direction of (+) strand synthesis"
     primer_bind     complement(3633..3654)
                     /label=F1ori-F
                     /note="F1 origin, forward primer"
     primer_bind     3845..3864
                     /label=F1ori-R
                     /note="F1 origin, reverse primer"
     terminator      3988..4035
                     /label=T7 terminator
                     /note="transcription terminator for bacteriophage T7 RNA
                     polymerase"
     primer_bind     4031..4049
                     /label=T7 Term
                     /note="T7 terminator, reverse primer"
     CDS             complement(4102..4119)
                     /codon_start=1
                     /product="6xHis affinity tag"
                     /label=6xHis
                     /translation="HHHHHH"
     CDS             complement(4456..4476)
                     /codon_start=1
                     /product="tobacco etch virus (TEV) protease recognition and
                     cleavage site"
                     /label=TEV site
                     /translation="ENLYFQG"
     CDS             complement(4477..4767)
                     /codon_start=1
                     /gene="S. cerevisiae SMT3 (truncated)"
                     /product="cleavable ubiquitin-like protein tag"
                     /label=SUMO
                     /translation="MSDSEVNQEAKPEVKPEVKPETHINLKVSDGSSEIFFKIKKTTPL
                     RRLMEAFAKRQGKEMDSLRFLYDGIRIQADQTPEDLDMEDNDIIEAHREQIG"
     CDS             complement(4774..4791)
                     /codon_start=1
                     /product="thrombin recognition and cleavage site"
                     /label=thrombin site
                     /translation="LVPRGS"
     CDS             complement(4801..4818)
                     /codon_start=1
                     /product="6xHis affinity tag"
                     /label=6xHis
                     /translation="HHHHHH"
     RBS             4837..4859
                     /note="efficient ribosome binding site from bacteriophage
                     T7 gene 10 (Olins and Rangwala, 1989)"
     protein_bind    4874..4898
                     /label=lac operator
                     /bound_moiety="lac repressor encoded by lacI"
                     /note="The lac repressor binds to the lac operator to
                     inhibit transcription in E. coli. This inhibition can be
                     relieved by adding lactose or
                     isopropyl-beta-D-thiogalactopyranoside (IPTG)."
     primer_bind     complement(4898..4917)
                     /label=T7
                     /note="T7 promoter, forward primer"
     promoter        complement(4899..4917)
                     /label=T7 promoter
                     /note="promoter for bacteriophage T7 RNA polymerase"
     primer_bind     complement(5001..5020)
                     /label=pBRrevBam
                     /note="pBR322 vectors, tet region, downstream of BamHI,
                     reverse primer"
     promoter        5226..5303
                     /gene="lacI"
                     /label=lacI promoter
     CDS             5304..452
                     /codon_start=1
                     /gene="lacI"
                     /product="lac repressor"
                     /label=lacI
                     /note="The lac repressor binds to the lac operator to
                     inhibit transcription in E. coli. This inhibition can be
                     relieved by adding lactose or
                     isopropyl-beta-D-thiogalactopyranoside (IPTG)."
                     /translation="MKPVTLYDVAEYAGVSYQTVSRVVNQASHVSAKTREKVEAAMAEL
                     NYIPNRVAQQLAGKQSLLIGVATSSLALHAPSQIVAAIKSRADQLGASVVVSMVERSGV
                     EACKAAVHNLLAQRVSGLIINYPLDDQDAIAVEAACTNVPALFLDVSDQTPINSIIFSH
                     EDGTRLGVEHLVALGHQQIALLAGPLSSVSARLRLAGWHKYLTRNQIQPIAEREGDWSA
                     MSGFQQTMQMLNEGIVPTAMLVANDQMALGAMRAITESGLRVGADISVVGYDDTEDSSC
                     YIPPLTTIKQDFRLLGQTSVDRLLQLSQGQAVKGNQLLPVSLVKRKTTLAPNTQTASPR
                     ALADSLMQLARQVSRLESGQ"
     primer_bind     complement(5323..5342)
                     /label=LacI-R
                     /note="LacI, reverse primer"
ORIGIN
        1 agccgatagc ggaacgggaa ggcgactgga gtgccatgtc cggttttcaa caaaccatgc
       61 aaatgctgaa tgagggcatc gttcccactg cgatgctggt tgccaacgat cagatggcgc
      121 tgggcgcaat gcgcgccatt accgagtccg ggctgcgcgt tggtgcggat atctcggtag
      181 tgggatacga cgataccgaa gacagctcat gttatatccc gccgttaacc accatcaaac
      241 aggattttcg cctgctgggg caaaccagcg tggaccgctt gctgcaactc tctcagggcc
      301 aggcggtgaa gggcaatcag ctgttgcccg tctcactggt gaaaagaaaa accaccctgg
      361 cgcccaatac gcaaaccgcc tctccccgcg cgttggccga ttcattaatg cagctggcac
      421 gacaggtttc ccgactggaa agcgggcagt gagcgcaacg caattaatgt aagttagctc
      481 actcattagg caccgggatc tcgaccgatg cccttgagag ccttcaaccc agtcagctcc
      541 ttccggtggg cgcggggcat gactatcgtc gccgcactta tgactgtctt ctttatcatg
      601 caactcgtag gacaggtgcc ggcagcgctc tgggtcattt tcggcgagga ccgctttcgc
      661 tggagcgcga cgatgatcgg cctgtcgctt gcggtattcg gaatcttgca cgccctcgct
      721 caagccttcg tcactggtcc cgccaccaaa cgtttcggcg agaagcaggc cattatcgcc
      781 ggcatggcgg ccccacgggt gcgcatgatc gtgctcctgt cgttgaggac ccggctaggc
      841 tggcggggtt gccttactgg ttagcagaat gaatcaccga tacgcgagcg aacgtgaagc
      901 gactgctgct gcaaaacgtc tgcgacctga gcaacaacat gaatggtctt cggtttccgt
      961 gtttcgtaaa gtctggaaac gcggaagtca gcgccctgca ccattatgtt ccggatctgc
     1021 atcgcaggat gctgctggct accctgtgga acacctacat ctgtattaac gaagcgctgg
     1081 cattgaccct gagtgatttt tctctggtcc cgccgcatcc ataccgccag ttgtttaccc
     1141 tcacaacgtt ccagtaaccg ggcatgttca tcatcagtaa cccgtatcgt gagcatcctc
     1201 tctcgtttca tcggtatcat tacccccatg aacagaaatc ccccttacac ggaggcatca
     1261 gtgaccaaac aggaaaaaac cgcccttaac atggcccgct ttatcagaag ccagacatta
     1321 acgcttctgg agaaactcaa cgagctggac gcggatgaac aggcagacat ctgtgaatcg
     1381 cttcacgacc acgctgatga gctttaccgc agctgcctcg cgcgtttcgg tgatgacggt
     1441 gaaaacctct gacacatgca gctcccggag acggtcacag cttgtctgta agcggatgcc
     1501 gggagcagac aagcccgtca gggcgcgtca gcgggtgttg gcgggtgtcg gggcgcagcc
     1561 atgacccagt cacgtagcga tagcggagtg tatactggct taactatgcg gcatcagagc
     1621 agattgtact gagagtgcac cattgcggtg tgaaataccg cacagatgcg taaggagaaa
     1681 ataccgcatc aggcgctctt ccgcttcctc gctcactgac tcgctgcgct cggtcgttcg
     1741 gctgcggcga gcggtatcag ctcactcaaa ggcggtaata cggttatcca cagaatcagg
     1801 ggataacgca ggaaagaaca tgtgagcaaa aggccagcaa aaggccagga accgtaaaaa
     1861 ggccgcgttg ctggcgtttt tccataggct ccgcccccct gacgagcatc acaaaaatcg
     1921 acgctcaagt cagaggtggc gaaacccgac aggactataa agataccagg cgtttccccc
     1981 tggaagctcc ctcgtgcgct ctcctgttcc gaccctgccg cttaccggat acctgtccgc
     2041 ctttctccct tcgggaagcg tggcgctttc tcatagctca cgctgtaggt atctcagttc
     2101 ggtgtaggtc gttcgctcca agctgggctg tgtgcacgaa ccccccgttc agcccgaccg
     2161 ctgcgcctta tccggtaact atcgtcttga gtccaacccg gtaagacacg acttatcgcc
     2221 actggcagca gccactggta acaggattag cagagcgagg tatgtaggcg gtgctacaga
     2281 gttcttgaag tggtggccta actacggcta cactagaagg acagtatttg gtatctgcgc
     2341 tctgctgaag ccagttacct tcggaaaaag agttggtagc tcttgatccg gcaaacaaac
     2401 caccgctggt agcggtggtt tttttgtttg caagcagcag attacgcgca gaaaaaaagg
     2461 atctcaagaa gatcctttga tcttttctac ggggtctgac gctcagtgga acgaaaactc
     2521 acgttaaggg attttggtca tgaacaataa aactgtctgc ttacataaac agtaatacaa
     2581 ggggtgttat gagccatatt caacgggaaa cgtcttgctc taggccgcga ttaaattcca
     2641 acatggatgc tgatttatat gggtataaat gggctcgcga taatgtcggg caatcaggtg
     2701 cgacaatcta tcgattgtat gggaagcccg atgcgccaga gttgtttctg aaacatggca
     2761 aaggtagcgt tgccaatgat gttacagatg agatggtcag actaaactgg ctgacggaat
     2821 ttatgcctct tccgaccatc aagcatttta tccgtactcc tgatgatgca tggttactca
     2881 ccactgcgat ccccgggaaa acagcattcc aggtattaga agaatatcct gattcaggtg
     2941 aaaatattgt tgatgcgctg gcagtgttcc tgcgccggtt gcattcgatt cctgtttgta
     3001 attgtccttt taacagcgat cgcgtatttc gtctcgctca ggcgcaatca cgaatgaata
     3061 acggtttggt tgatgcgagt gattttgatg acgagcgtaa tggctggcct gttgaacaag
     3121 tctggaaaga aatgcataaa cttttgccat tctcaccgga ttcagtcgtc actcatggtg
     3181 atttctcact tgataacctt atttttgacg aggggaaatt aataggttgt attgatgttg
     3241 gacgagtcgg aatcgcagac cgataccagg atcttgccat cctatggaac tgcctcggtg
     3301 agttttctcc ttcattacag aaacggcttt ttcaaaaata tggtattgat aatcctgata
     3361 tgaataaatt gcagtttcat ttgatgctcg atgagttttt ctaagaatta attcatgagc
     3421 ggatacatat ttgaatgtat ttagaaaaat aaacaaatag gggttccgcg cacatttccc
     3481 cgaaaagtgc cacctaaatt gtaagcgtta atattttgtt aaaattcgcg ttaaattttt
     3541 gttaaatcag ctcatttttt aaccaatagg ccgaaatcgg caaaatccct tataaatcaa
     3601 aagaatagac cgagataggg ttgagtgttg ttccagtttg gaacaagagt ccactattaa
     3661 agaacgtgga ctccaacgtc aaaggnnnnn nnnnnnnnnn nnnnnnnnnn nnnnnnnnnn
     3721 nnnnnnnnnn nnnntnnnnn nnnnnnnnnn nnnnnnnnnn nnnnnnnnnn nnnnnnnnnn
     3781 nnnnnnnnnn nnnnnnnnnn nnnnnnnnnn nnnnnnnnnn nnnnnngnnn nnnnnnnnnn
     3841 nnnnnnnnnn nnnnnnnnnn nnnnnnnnnn nnnnnnnnnn nnnnnnnnnn nnnnnnnnnn
     3901 nnnnnnnnnn nnnnnnnnnn nnnnnnnnnn nnnnnnnnnn nnnnnnnnnn ncccattcgc
     3961 caatccggat atagttcctc ctttcagcaa aaaacccctc aagacccgtt tagaggcccc
     4021 aaggggttat gctagttatt gctcagcggt ggcagcagcc aactcagctt cctttcgggc
     4081 tttgttagca gccggatctc agtggtggtg gtggtggtgc tcgagctatc acggggtacg
     4141 aatgctttta accggaggtg taaaaacgct gctaacgctc ggggtgctaa ctttttcggt
     4201 tgcttccata acgcttttat caatgcacgg tttcacacca atcataatgc tttcaccaaa
     4261 aatacgacca tctttgctca gtgctttacg tgcctgcagt ttgctctgat actgaatatg
     4321 catccaattg ccattattgc tcatcacatg tttaataata ttgccatact gtgcaaactg
     4381 cagcagaata tagcttgcgc ttgcctgcgg aaaaccaaaa acggtaaccc aggtatcatc
     4441 cagctgatcc atatggccct gaaaataaag attctcacca atctgttctc tgtgagcctc
     4501 aataatatcg ttatcctcca tgtccaaatc ttcaggggtc tgatcagctt gaattctaat
     4561 accgtcgtac aagaatctta aggagtccat ttccttaccc tgtcttttag cgaacgcttc
     4621 catcagcctt cttaaaggag tggtcttttt gatcttgaag aagatctctg aagatccatc
     4681 ggacaccttt aaattgatgt gagtctcagg cttgacttct ggcttgacct ctggcttagc
     4741 ttcttgattg acttctgagt ccgacatatt atggctgccg cgcggcacca ggccgctgct
     4801 gtgatgatga tgatgatggc tgctgcccat ggtatatctc cttcttaaag ttaaacaaaa
     4861 ttatttctag aggggaattg ttatccgctc acaattcccc tatagtgagt cgtattaatt
     4921 tcgcgggatc gagatctcga tcctctacgc cggacgcatc gtggccggca tcaccggcgc
     4981 cacaggtgcg gttgctggcg cctatatcgc cgacatcacc gatggggaag atcgggctcg
     5041 ccacttcggg ctcatgagcg cttgtttcgg cgtgggtatg gtggcaggcc ccgtggccgg
     5101 gggactgttg ggcgccatct ccttgcatgc accattcctt gcggcggcgg tgctcaacgg
     5161 cctcaaccta ctactgggct gcttcctaat gcaggagtcg cataagggag agcgtcgaga
     5221 tcccggacac catcgaatgg cgcaaaacct ttcgcggtat ggcatgatag cgcccggaag
     5281 agagtcaatt cagggtggtg aatgtgaaac cagtaacgtt atacgatgtc gcagagtatg
     5341 ccggtgtctc ttatcagacc gtttcccgcg tggtgaacca ggccagccac gtttctgcga
     5401 aaacgcggga aaaagtggaa gcggcgatgg cggagctgaa ttacattccc aaccgcgtgg
     5461 cacaacaact ggcgggcaaa cagtcgttgc tgattggcgt tgccacctcc agtctggccc
     5521 tgcacgcgcc gtcgcaaatt gtcgcggcga ttaaatctcg cgccgatcaa ctgggtgcca
     5581 gcgtggtggt gtcgatggta gaacgaagcg gcgtcgaagc ctgtaaagcg gcggtgcaca
     5641 atcttctcgc gcaacgcgtc agtgggctga tcattaacta tccgctggat gaccaggatg
     5701 ccattgctgt ggaagctgcc tgcactaatg ttccggcgtt atttcttgat gtctctgacc
     5761 agacacccat caacagtatt attttctccc atgaagacgg tacgcgactg ggcgtggagc
     5821 atctggtcgc attgggtcac cagcaaatcg cgctgttagc gggcccatta agttctgtct
     5881 cggcgcgtct gcgtctggct ggctggcata aatatctcac tcgcaatcaa attc
//
